>Addgene plasmid #219850 | pDRF1 mGarnet2-T2A-mTurquoise2 | addgene full sequence | sequence record 437579 | Addgene NGS Result
CAAGCTTCCTGAAACGGAGAAACATAAACAGGCATTGCTGGGATCACCCATACATCACTCTGTTTTGCCT
GACCTTTTCCGGTAATTTGAAAACAAACCCGGTCTCGAAGCGGAGATCCGGCGATAATTACCGCAGAAAT
AAACCCATACACGAGACGTAGAACCAGCCGCACATGGCCGGAGAAACTCCTGCGAGAATTTCGTAAACTC
GCGCGCATTGCATCTGTATTTCCTAATGCGGCACTTCCAGGCCTCGATCGAGACCGTTTATCCATTGCTT
TTTTGTTGTCTTTTTCCCTCGTTCACAGAAAGTCTGAAGAAGCTATAGTAGAACTATGAGCTTTTTTTGT
TTCTGTTTTCCTTTTTTTTTTTTTTACCTCTGTGGAAATTGTTACTCTCACACTCTTTAGTTCGTTTGTT
TGTTTTGTTTATTCCAATTATGACCGGTGACGAAACGTGGTCGATGGTGGGTACCGCTTATGCTCCCCTC
CATTAGTTTCGATTATATAAAAAGGCCAAATATTGTATTATTTTCAAATGTCCTATCATTATCGTCTAAC
ATCTAATTTCTCTTAAATTTTTTCTCTTTCTTTCCTATAACACCAATAGTGAAAATCTTTTTTTCTTCTA
TATCTACAAAAACTTTTTTTTTCTATCAACCTCGTTGATAAATTTTTTCTTTAACAATCGTTAATAATTA
ATTAATTGGAAAATAACCATTTTTTCTCTCTTTTATACACACATTCAAAAGAAAGAAAAAAAATATACCC
CAGCCTCGACTAGTGAATTCGCGGCCATCACAAGTTTGTACAAAAAAGCAGGCTGCTAGCATGAACAGCC
TGATCAAAGAAAACATGCGGATGAAGGTGGTGCTGGAAGGCAGCGTGAACGGCCACCAGTTCAAGTGCAC
CGGCGAGGGCGAGGGCAACCCCTACATGGGCACCCAGACCATGCGGATCAAAGTGATCGAGGGCGGACCT
CTGCCCTTCGCCTTCGACATCCTGGCCACATCCTTCATGTACGGCAGCAAGACCTTCATCAAGTACCCCA
AGGGCATCCCCGATTTCTTCAAGCAGAGCTTCCCCGAGGGCTTCACCTGGGAGAGAGTGACCAGATACGA
GGACGGCGGCGTGATCACCGTGATGCAGGACACCAGCCTGGAAGATGGCTGCCTGGTGTACCATGCCCAG
CTCAGGGGCGTGAATTTTCCCAGCAACGGCGCCGTGATGCAGAAGAAAACCAAGGGCTGGGAGCCCAACA
CCGAGATGATGTACCCCGCTGACGGCGGACTGAGAGGCTACAACCACATGGCCCTGAAGGTGGACGGCGG
AGGGCACCTGCACTGCAGCCTGGTGACCACCTACCGGTCCAAGAAAACCGTGGGCAACATCAAGATGCCC
GGCATCCACGCCGTGGACCGGCGGCTGGAAAGGCTGGAAGAGTCCGACAACGAGATGTTCGTGGTGCAGC
GGGAGCACGCCGTGGCCAAGTTCGCCGGCCTGGGCGGAGGGTCCGGAGAGGGCAGAGGAAGTCTTCTAAC
ATGCGGTGACGTGGAGGAGAATCCCGGCCCTGGGGATCCACCGGTCGCCACCATGGTGAGCAAGGGCGAG
GAGCTGTTCACCGGGGTGGTGCCCATCCTGGTCGAGCTGGACGGCGACGTAAACGGCCACAAGTTCAGCG
TGTCCGGCGAGGGCGAGGGCGATGCCACCTACGGCAAGCTGACCCTGAAGTTCATCTGCACCACCGGCAA
GCTGCCCGTGCCCTGGCCCACCCTCGTGACCACCCTGTCCTGGGGCGTGCAGTGCTTCGCCCGCTACCCC
GACCACATGAAGCAGCACGACTTCTTCAAGTCCGCCATGCCCGAAGGCTACGTCCAGGAGCGCACCATCT
TCTTCAAGGACGACGGCAACTACAAGACCCGCGCCGAGGTGAAGTTCGAGGGCGACACCCTGGTGAACCG
CATCGAGCTGAAGGGCATCGACTTCAAGGAGGACGGCAACATCCTGGGGCACAAGCTGGAGTACAACTAC
TTTAGCGACAACGTCTATATCACCGCCGACAAGCAGAAGAACGGCATCAAGGCCAACTTCAAGATCCGCC
ACAACATCGAGGACGGCGGCGTGCAGCTCGCCGACCACTACCAGCAGAACACCCCCATCGGCGACGGCCC
CGTGCTGCTGCCCGACAACCACTACCTGAGCACCCAGTCCAAGCTGAGCAAAGACCCCAACGAGAAGCGC
GATCACATGGTCCTGCTGGAGTTCGTGACCGCCGCCGGGATCACTCTCGGCATGGACGAGCTGTACAAGT
AAAGCGGCCGCACCCAGCTTTCTTGTACAAAGTGGTGTAGTTAATTCATGATGGCCGCTGCAGGTCGACC
TCGAGGGGGGGCCCGGTACCCAATTCGCCCTATAGTGAGTCGTATTACGCGCGGATCCAGCTTTGGACTT
CTTCGCCAGAGGTTTGGTCAAGTCTCCAATCAAGGTTGTCGGCTTGTCTACCTTGCCAGAAATTTACGAA
AAGATGGAAAAGGGTCAAATCGTTGGTAGATACGTTGTTGACACTTCTAAATAAGCGAATTTCTTATGAT
TTATGATTTTTATTATTAAATAAGTTATAAAAAAAATAAGTGTATACAAATTTTAAAGTGACTCTTAGGT
TTTAAAACGAAAATTCTTATTCTTGAGTAACTCTTTCCTGTAGGTCAGGTTGCTTTCTCAGGTATAGCAT
GAGGTCGCTCTTATTGACCACACCTCTACCGGCATGCCAATTCACTGGCCGTCGTTTTACAACGTCGTGA
CTGGGAAAACCCTGGCGTTACCCAACTTAATCGCCTTGCAGCACATCCCCCTTTCGCCAGCTGGCGTAAT
AGCGAAGAGGCCCGCACCGATCGCCCTTCCCAACAGTTGCGCAGCCTGAATGGCGAATGGCGCCTGATGC
GGTATTTTCTCCTTACGCATCTGTGCGGTATTTCACACCGCATAATCGGATCGTACTTGTTACCCATCAT
TGAATTTTGAACATCCGAACCTGGGAGTTTTCCCTGAAACAGATAGTATATTTGAACCTGTATAATAATA
TATAGTCTAGCGCTTTACGGAAGACAATGTATGTATTTCGGTTCCTGGAGAAACTATTGCATCTATTGCA
TAGGTAATCTTGCACGTCGCATCCCCGGTTCATTTTCTGCGTTTCCATCTTGCACTTCAATAGCATATCT
TTGTTAACGAAGCATCTGTGCTTCATTTTGTAGAACAAAAATGCAACGCGAGAGCGCTAATTTTTCAAAC
AAAGAATCTGAGCTGCATTTTTACAGAACAGAAATGCAACGCGAAAGCGCTATTTTACCAACGAAGAATC
TGTGCTTCATTTTTGTAAAACAAAAATGCAACGCGAGAGCGCTAATTTTTCAAACAAAGAATCTGAGCTG
CATTTTTACAGAACAGAAATGCAACGCGAGAGCGCTATTTTACCAACAAAGAATCTATACTTCTTTTTTG
TTCTACAAAAATGCATCCCGAGAGCGCTATTTTTCTAACAAAGCATCTTAGATTACTTTTTTTCTCCTTT
GTGCGCTCTATAATGCAGTCTCTTGATAACTTTTTGCACTGTAGGTCCGTTAAGGTTAGAAGAAGGCTAC
TTTGGTGTCTATTTTCTCTTCCATAAAAAAAGCCTGACTCCACTTCCCGCGTTTACTGATTACTAGCGAA
GCTGCGGGTGCATTTTTTCAAGATAAAGGCATCCCCGATTATATTCTATACCGATGTGGATTGCGCATAC
TTTGTGAACAGAAAGTGATAGCGTTGATGATTCTTCATTGGTCAGAAAATTATGAACGGTTTCTTCTATT
TTGTCTCTATATACTACGTATAGGAAATGTTTACATTTTCGTATTGTTTTCGATTCACTCTATGAATAGT
TCTTACTACAATTTTTTTGTCTAAAGAGTAATACTAGAGATAAACATAAAAAATGTAGAGGTCGAGTTTA
GATGCAAGTTCAAGGAGCGAAAGGTGGATGGGTAGGTTATATAGGGATATAGCACAGAGATATATAGCAA
AGAGATACTTTTGAGCAATGTTTGTGGAAGCGGTATTCGCAATATTTTAGTAGCTCGTTACAGTCCGGTG
CGTTTTTGGTTTTTTGAAAGTGCGTCTTCAGAGCGCTTTTGGTTTTCAAAAGCGCTCTGAAGTTCCTATA
CTTTCTAGCTAGAGAATAGGAACTTCGGAATAGGAACTTCAAAGCGTTTCCGAAAACGAGCGCTTCCGAA
AATGCAACGCGAGCTGCGCACATACAGCTCACTGTTCACGTCGCACCTATATCTGCGTGTTGCCTGTATA
TATATATACATGAGAAGAACGGCATAGTGCGTGTTTATGCTTAAATGCGTACTTATATGCGTCTATTTAT
GTAGGATGAAAGGTAGTCTAGTACCTCCTGTGATATTATCCCATTCCATGCGGGGTATCGTATGCTTCCT
TCAGCACTACCCTTTAGCTGTTCTATATGCTGCCACTCCTCAATTGGATTAGTCTCATCCTTCAATGCTA
TCATTTCCTTTGATATTGGATCGATCCGATGATAAGCTGTCAAACATGAGAATTGGGTAATAACTGATAT
AATTAAATTGAAGCTCTAATTTGTGAGTTTAGTATACATGCATTTACTTATAATACAGTTTTTTAGTTTT
GCTGGCCGCATCTTCTCAAATATGCTTCCCAGCCTGCTTTTCTGTAACGTTCACCCTCTACCTTAGCATC
CCTTCCCTTTGCAAATAGTCCTCTTCCAACAATAATAATGTCAGATCCTGTAGAGACCACATCATCCACG
GTTCTATACTGTTGACCCAATGCGTCTCCCTTGTCATCTAAACCCACACCGGGTGTCATAATCAACCAAT
CGTAACCTTCATCTCTTCCACCCATGTCTCTTTGAGCAATAAAGCCGATAACAAAATCTTTGTCGCTCTT
CGCAATGTCAACAGTACCCTTAGTATATTCTCCAGTAGATAGGGAGCCCTTGCATGACAATTCTGCTAAC
ATCAAAAGGCCTCTAGGTTCCTTTGTTACTTCTTCTGCCGCCTGCTTCAAACCGCTAACAATACCTGGGC
CCACCACACCGTGTGCATTCGTAATGTCTGCCCATTCTGCTATTCTGTATACACCCGCAGAGTACTGCAA
TTTGACTGTATTACCAATGTCAGCAAATTTTCTGTCTTCGAAGAGTAAAAAATTGTACTTGGCGGATAAT
GCCTTTAGCGGCTTAACTGTGCCCTCCATGGAAAAATCAGTCAAGATATCCACATGTGTTTTTAGTAAAC
AAATTTTGGGACCTAATGCTTCAACTAACTCCAGTAATTCCTTGGTGGTACGAACATCCAATGAAGCACA
CAAGTTTGTTTGCTTTTCGTGCATGATATTAAATAGCTTGGCAGCAACAGGACTAGGATGAGTAGCAGCA
CGTTCCTTATATGTAGCTTTCGACATGATTTATCTTCGTTTCCTGCATGTTTTTGTTCTGTGCAGTTGGG
TTAAGAATACTGGGCAATTTCATGTTTCTTCAACACTACATATGCGTATATATACCAATCTAAGTCTGTG
CTCCTTCCTTCGTTCTTCCTTCTGTTCGGAGATTACCGAATCAAAAAAATTTCAAGGAAACCGAAATCAA
AAAAAAGAATAAAAAAAAAATGATGAATTGAAAAGCTAATTCTTGAAGACGAAAGGGCCTCGTGATACGC
CTATTTTTATAGGTTAATGTCATGATAATAATGGTTTCTTAGACGTCAGGTGGCACTTTTCGGGGAAATG
TGCGCGGAACCCCTATTTGTTTATTTTTCTAAATACATTCAAATATGTATCCGCTCATGAGACAATAACC
CTGATAAATGCTTCAATAATATTGAAAAAGGAAGAGTATGAGTATTCAACATTTCCGTGTCGCCCTTATT
CCCTTTTTTGCGGCATTTTGCCTTCCTGTTTTTGCTCACCCAGAAACGCTGGTGAAAGTAAAAGATGCTG
AAGATCAGTTGGGTGCACGAGTGGGTTACATCGAACTGGATCTCAACAGCGGTAAGATCCTTGAGAGTTT
TCGCCCCGAAGAACGTTTTCCAATGATGAGCACTTTTAAAGTTCTGCTATGTGGCGCGGTATTATCCCGT
ATTGACGCCGGGCAAGAGCAACTCGGTCGCCGCATACACTATTCTCAGAATGACTTGGTTGAGTACTCAC
CAGTCACAGAAAAGCATCTTACGGATGGCATGACAGTAAGAGAATTATGCAGTGCTGCCATAACCATGAG
TGATAACACTGCGGCCAACTTACTTCTGACAACGATCGGAGGACCGAAGGAGCTAACCGCTTTTTTGCAC
AACATGGGGGATCATGTAACTCGCCTTGATCGTTGGGAACCGGAGCTGAATGAAGCCATACCAAACGACG
AGCGTGACACCACGATGCCTGTAGCAATGGCAACAACGTTGCGCAAACTATTAACTGGCGAACTACTTAC
TCTAGCTTCCCGGCAACAATTAATAGACTGGATGGAGGCGGATAAAGTTGCAGGACCACTTCTGCGCTCG
GCCCTTCCGGCTGGCTGGTTTATTGCTGATAAATCTGGAGCCGGTGAGCGTGGGTCTCGCGGTATCATTG
CAGCACTGGGGCCAGATGGTAAGCCCTCCCGTATCGTAGTTATCTACACGACGGGGAGTCAGGCAACTAT
GGATGAACGAAATAGACAGATCGCTGAGATAGGTGCCTCACTGATTAAGCATTGGTAACTGTCAGACCAA
GTTTACTCATATATACTTTAGATTGATTTAAAACTTCATTTTTAATTTAAAAGGATCTAGGTGAAGATCC
TTTTTGATAATCTCATGACCAAAATCCCTTAACGTGAGTTTTCGTTCCACTGAGCGTCAGACCCCGTAGA
AAAGATCAAAGGATCTTCTTGAGATCCTTTTTTTCTGCGCGTAATCTGCTGCTTGCAAACAAAAAAACCA
CCGCTACCAGCGGTGGTTTGTTTGCCGGATCAAGAGCTACCAACTCTTTTTCCGAAGGTAACTGGCTTCA
GCAGAGCGCAGATACCAAATACTGTTCTTCTAGTGTAGCCGTAGTTAGGCCACCACTTCAAGAACTCTGT
AGCACCGCCTACATACCTCGCTCTGCTAATCCTGTTACCAGTGGCTGCTGCCAGTGGCGATAAGTCGTGT
CTTACCGGGTTGGACTCAAGACGATAGTTACCGGATAAGGCGCAGCGGTCGGGCTGAACGGGGGGTTCGT
GCACACAGCCCAGCTTGGAGCGAACGACCTACACCGAACTGAGATACCTACAGCGTGAGCTATGAGAAAG
CGCCACGCTTCCCGAAGGGAGAAAGGCGGACAGGTATCCGGTAAGCGGCAGGGTCGGAACAGGAGAGCGC
ACGAGGGAGCTTCCAGGGGGAAACGCCTGGTATCTTTATAGTCCTGTCGGGTTTCGCCACCTCTGACTTG
AGCGTCGATTTTTGTGATGCTCGTCAGGGGGGCGGAGCCTATGGAAAAACGCCAGCAACGCGGCCTTTTT
ACGGTTCCTGGCCTTTTGCTGGCCTTTTGCTCACATGTTCTTTCCTGCGTTATCCCCTGATTCTGTGGAT
AACCGTATTACCGCCTTTGAGTGAGCTGATACCGCTCGCCGCAGCCGAACGACCGAGCGCAGCGAGTCAG
TGAGCGAGGAAGCGGAAGAGCGCCCAATACGCAAACCGCCTCTCCCCGCGCGTTGGCCGATTCATTAATG
CAGCTGGCACGACAGGTTTCCCGACTGGAAAGCGGGCAGTGAGCGCAACGCAATTAATGTGAGTTAGCTC
ACTCATTAGGCACCCCAGGCTTTACACTTTATGCTTCCGGCTCGTATGTTGTGTGGAATTGTGAGCGGAT
AACAATTTCACACAGGAAACAGCTATGACCATGATTACGCCAAGCTTACCGCATCAGGAAATTGTAAGCG
TTAATATTTTGTTAAAATTCGCGTTAAATTTTTGTTAAATCAGCTCATTTTTTAACCAATAGGCCGAAAT
CGGCAAAATCCCTTATAAATCAAAAGAATAGACCGAGATAGGGT
[37 nt withheld, positions 8095-8131]
AAAGAACGTGGACTCCAACGTCAAAGG
[49 nt withheld, positions 8159-8207]
T
[91 nt withheld, positions 8209-8299]
G
[124 nt withheld, positions 8301-8424]
CCATTCGC
Features (pLannotate 1.2.2; 26 found; start..end, strand, type, name):
      3..257     -  CDS            BRP1 (fragment): BRP1_YEAST - Protein predicted: Swiss-Prot protein existence level 4. From Saccharomyces cerevisiae (strain ATCC 204508 / S288c) (Baker's yeast).
    359..375     -  promoter       ARG4 promoter (fragment): S. cerevisiae ARG4
    480..563     +  CDS            YG007_YEAST: Protein predicted: Swiss-Prot protein existence level 4. From Saccharomyces cerevisiae (strain ATCC 204508 / S288c) (Baker's yeast).
    800..824     +  protein_bind   attB1: mutant version of attB; recombination site for the Gateway® BP reaction BP Clonase™
    831..1511    +  CDS            mGarnet2: mGarnet2 is a basic (constitutively fluorescent) red fluorescent protein published in 2017, derived from Entacmaea quadricolor. It has high acid sensitivity.
   1593..2312    +  CDS            mTurquoise2: enhanced monomeric variant of CFP (Goedhart et al., 2012) mammalian codon-optimized
   2322..2346    -  protein_bind   attB2: mutant version of attB; recombination site for the Gateway® BP reaction BP Clonase™
   2374..2400    +  misc_feature   MCS (fragment): pBluescript multiple cloning site
   2409..2427    -  promoter       T7 promoter: promoter for bacteriophage T7 RNA polymerase
   2428..2571    +  CDS            ADH1 (fragment): ADH1_YEAST - Also known as ADC1. Experimental evidence at protein level: Swiss-Prot protein existence level 1. This isozyme preferentially catalyzes the conversion of primary unbranched alcohols to their corresponding aldehydes. Also shows activity toward secondary alcohols. From Saccharomyces cerevisiae (strain ATCC 204508 / S288c) (Baker's yeast).
   2575..2762    +  terminator     ADH1 terminator: S. cerevisiae ADH1; transcription terminator for the S. cerevisiae alcohol dehydrogenase 1 (ADH1) gene
   2770..2927    +  CDS            lacZα (fragment): LacZα fragment of β-galactosidase; lacZ fragment
   2933..2984    -  misc_feature   bom (fragment): basis of mobility region from pBR322
   2989..3072    +  CDS            RAF1 (fragment): RAF_YEAST - Experimental evidence at transcript level: Swiss-Prot protein existence level 2. Antagonizes transcriptional repression of recombinase FLP by REP1-REP2. May play a role in plasmid partitioning. From Saccharomyces cerevisiae (strain ATCC 204508 / S288c) (Baker's yeast).
   3226..4572    -  rep_origin     2μ ori: yeast 2μ plasmid origin of replication
   4577..4593    -  promoter       tet promoter (fragment): E. coli promoter for tetracycline efflux protein gene
   4683..5486    -  CDS            URA3: orotidine-5'-phosphate decarboxylase, required for uracil biosynthesis; S. cerevisiae URA3; yeast auxotrophic marker, counterselectable with 5-fluoroorotic acid (5-FOA)
   5487..5702    -  promoter       URA3 promoter: S. cerevisiae URA3
   5813..5917    +  promoter       AmpR promoter: bla
   5918..6778    +  CDS            AmpR: β-lactamase; bla; confers resistance to ampicillin, carbenicillin, and related antibiotics
   6949..7537    +  rep_origin     ori: high-copy-number ColE1/pMB1/pBR322/pUC origin of replication
   7720..7812    +  CDS            lacI (fragment): lac repressor; lacI; The lac repressor binds to the lac operator to inhibit transcription in E. coli. This inhibition can be relieved by adding lactose or isopropyl-β-D-thiogalactopyranoside (IPTG).
   7825..7846    +  protein_bind   CAP binding site: CAP binding activates transcription in the presence of cAMP. E. coli catabolite activator protein
   7861..7891    +  promoter       lac promoter: promoter for the E. coli lac operon
   7899..7915    +  protein_bind   lac operator: The lac repressor binds to the lac operator to inhibit transcription in E. coli. This inhibition can be relieved by adding lactose or isopropyl-β-D-thiogalactopyranoside (IPTG). lac repressor encoded by lacI
   7996..8424    -  rep_origin     f1 ori (sequence partly withheld): f1 bacteriophage origin of replication; arrow indicates direction of (+) strand synthesis
