[The description below was written by a language model from this plasmid's Addgene catalogue record and pLannotate feature annotations shown in this document.]
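Description:
pDRF1 mGarnet2-T2A-mTurquoise2 is an 8.4 kb yeast expression plasmid built on the pDRF1 backbone, designed as an E. coli/Saccharomyces cerevisiae shuttle vector. In bacteria it is maintained at high copy through a ColE1/pUC-type origin and selected with ampicillin via the β-lactamase gene; an f1 origin is also present, along with remnants of lac regulatory elements and lacZα inherited from the parental cloning vector. In yeast it replicates episomally from the 2μ origin, which gives multicopy maintenance, and is selected by uracil prototrophy through the URA3 marker with its own promoter, which can also be counterselected with 5-fluoroorotic acid.

The payload is a synthetic bicistronic open reading frame in which the red fluorescent protein mGarnet2 is followed by the cyan fluorescent protein mTurquoise2. The gap between the two annotated coding sequences corresponds to the T2A peptide named in the insert, although it was not annotated as a separate feature. The 2A sequence causes ribosomal skipping during translation, so a single transcript yields two separate proteins in roughly equal amounts. The cassette is flanked by attB1 and attB2 Gateway recombination sites and is followed by the ADH1 terminator. The promoter driving expression is not identified in the record; the region upstream of attB1 is annotated only with small yeast genomic fragments.

The stated purpose is equimolar expression of both fluorescent proteins in budding yeast. The associated work is a side-by-side characterization of fluorescent proteins in that host, where co-produced mTurquoise2 could plausibly serve as an internal reference for normalizing mGarnet2 signal, though the record does not say so explicitly.
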