Addgene plasmid #219850: pDRF1 mGarnet2-T2A-mTurquoise2
Purpose: equimolar expression of mGarnet2 and mTurquoise2 in budding yeast
Depositing lab: Bas Teusink. Depositing organization: Vrije Universiteit Amsterdam. Publication: Side-by-Side Systematic Characterization of Novel FPs in Budding Yeast. Botman D, de Groot DH, Wehrens M, van Rossum K, Yska S, van der Kieft B, Albert V, Minghetti N, Goedhart J, Teusink B. ACS Synth Biol. 2026 Apr 1. doi: 10.1021/acssynbio.5c00676. PubMed 41919951.
Backbone
  Vector backbone: pDRF1
  Vector type: Yeast Expression
Growth in bacteria
  Bacterial resistance: Ampicillin, 100 μg/mL
  Growth temperature: 37°C
  Growth strain: DH5alpha
  Copy number: High Copy
Gene/Insert
  Gene/Insert name: mGarnet2-T2A-mTurquoise2
  Species: Synthetic
  Cloning method: Restriction Enzyme; 5′ cloning site Unknown (unknown if destroyed)
Terms and licenses: Academic/Nonprofit Terms; Industry Terms
How to cite: pDRF1 mGarnet2-T2A-mTurquoise2 was a gift from Bas Teusink (Addgene plasmid # 219850 ; http://n2t.net/addgene:219850 ; RRID:Addgene_219850)
